>Addgene plasmid #219406 | pET22b-ELP[V]60 | addgene full sequence | sequence record 437142 | Addgene NGS Result
ATCCGGATATAGTTCCTCCTTTCAGCAAAAAACCCCTCAAGACCCGTTTAGAGGCCCCAAGGGGTTATGC
TAGTTATTGCTCAGCGGTGGCAGCAGCCAACTCAGCTTCCTTTCGGGCTTTGTTAGCAGCCGGATCTCAG
TGGTGGTGGTGGTGGTGCTCGAGCCAGCCGACTCCCGGGACACCGACCCCGGGTACGCCGACACCGGGGA
CACCAACTCCAGGGACGCCTACGCCTGGGACACCCACACCTGGTACACCGACTCCTGGTACTCCGACCCC
AGGTACCCCAACACCTGGCACACCAACCCCAGGCACCCCAACCCCGGGCACTCCGACGCCAGGTACACCA
ACACCAGGGACACCTACCCCAGGTACACCTACTCCTGGGACGCCAACCCCTGGAACCCCAACGCCTGGAA
CTCCCACTCCGGGTACACCTACTCCCGGAACTCCAACACCCGGGACGCCCACTCCCGGTACCCCCACGCC
AGGAACACCTACGCCGGGAACACCGACACCAGGAACCCCTACGCCCGGAACGCCTACCCCCGGCACCCCC
ACCCCTGGTACCCCGACCCCCGGTACACCCACCCCGGGGACTCCGACTCCGGGAACTCCGACACCCGGCA
CACCCACGCCGGGTACCCCTACACCTGGGACCCCCACACCCGGTACTCCCACGCCTGGTACGCCTACTCC
GGGCACCCCAACTCCGGGAACGCCCACCCCCGGGACTCCCACCCCAGGAACGCCGACCCCTGGGACTCCA
ACTCCCGGCACTCCCACACCGGGTACTCCTACTCCAGGTACGCCCACACCAGGCACTCCAACCCCCGGAA
CCCCGACACCTGGAACGCCAACTCCGGGGACCCCAACTCCTGGAACACCAACGCCAGGCACGCCTACACC
GGGCACACCTACACCAGGTACTCCAACGCCCGGTACGCCAACACCGGGAACCCCCACTCCAGGAACTCCT
ACACCCGGAACACCCACTCCTGGCACTCCTACGCCAGGGACTCCTACCCCTGGCACCCCGACTCCAGGCA
CACCGACGCCTGGGACTGGTCCCCAACCACCCATATGTATATCTCCTTCTTAAAGTTAAACAAAATTATT
TCTAGAGGGGAATTGTTATCCGCTCACAATTCCCCTATAGTGAGTCGTATTAATTTCGCGGGATCGAGAT
CTCGATCCTCTACGCCGGACGCATCGTGGCCGGCATCACCGGCGCCACAGGTGCGGTTGCTGGCGCCTAT
ATCGCCGACATCACCGATGGGGAAGATCGGGCTCGCCACTTCGGGCTCATGAGCGCTTGTTTCGGCGTGG
GTATGGTGGCAGGCCCCGTGGCCGGGGGACTGTTGGGCGCCATCTCCTTGCATGCACCATTCCTTGCGGC
GGCGGTGCTCAACGGCCTCAACCTACTACTGGGCTGCTTCCTAATGCAGGAGTCGCATAAGGGAGAGCGT
CGAGATCCCGGACACCATCGAATGGCGCAAAACCTTTCGCGGTATGGCATGATAGCGCCCGGAAGAGAGT
CAATTCAGGGTGGTGAATGTGAAACCAGTAACGTTATACGATGTCGCAGAGTATGCCGGTGTCTCTTATC
AGACCGTTTCCCGCGTGGTGAACCAGGCCAGCCACGTTTCTGCGAAAACGCGGGAAAAAGTGGAAGCGGC
GATGGCGGAGCTGAATTACATTCCCAACCGCGTGGCACAACAACTGGCGGGCAAACAGTCGTTGCTGATT
GGCGTTGCCACCTCCAGTCTGGCCCTGCACGCGCCGTCGCAAATTGTCGCGGCGATTAAATCTCGCGCCG
ATCAACTGGGTGCCAGCGTGGTGGTGTCGATGGTAGAACGAAGCGGCGTCGAAGCCTGTAAAGCGGCGGT
GCACAATCTTCTCGCGCAACGCGTCAGTGGGCTGATCATTAACTATCCGCTGGATGACCAGGATGCCATT
GCTGTGGAAGCTGCCTGCACTAATGTTCCGGCGTTATTTCTTGATGTCTCTGACCAGACACCCATCAACA
GTATTATTTTCTCCCATGAAGACGGTACGCGACTGGGCGTGGAGCATCTGGTCGCATTGGGTCACCAGCA
AATCGCGCTGTTAGCGGGCCCATTAAGTTCTGTCTCGGCGCGTCTGCGTCTGGCTGGCTGGCATAAATAT
CTCACTCGCAATCAAATTCAGCCGATAGCGGAACGGGAAGGCGACTGGAGTGCCATGTCCGGTTTTCAAC
AAACCATGCAAATGCTGAATGAGGGCATCGTTCCCACTGCGATGCTGGTTGCCAACGATCAGATGGCGCT
GGGCGCAATGCGCGCCATTACCGAGTCCGGGCTGCGCGTTGGTGCGGATATCTCGGTAGTGGGATACGAC
GATACCGAAGACAGCTCATGTTATATCCCGCCGTTAACCACCATCAAACAGGATTTTCGCCTGCTGGGGC
AAACCAGCGTGGACCGCTTGCTGCAACTCTCTCAGGGCCAGGCGGTGAAGGGCAATCAGCTGTTGCCCGT
CTCACTGGTGAAAAGAAAAACCACCCTGGCGCCCAATACGCAAACCGCCTCTCCCCGCGCGTTGGCCGAT
TCATTAATGCAGCTGGCACGACAGGTTTCCCGACTGGAAAGCGGGCAGTGAGCGCAACGCAATTAATGTA
AGTTAGCTCACTCATTAGGCACCGGGATCTCGACCGATGCCCTTGAGAGCCTTCAACCCAGTCAGCTCCT
TCCGGTGGGCGCGGGGCATGACTATCGTCGCCGCACTTATGACTGTCTTCTTTATCATGCAACTCGTAGG
ACAGGTGCCGGCAGCGCTCTGGGTCATTTTCGGCGAGGACCGCTTTCGCTGGCGCGCGACGATGATCGGC
CTGTCGCTTGCGGTATTCGGAATCTTGCACGCCCTCGCTCAAGCCTTCGTCACTGGTCCCGCCACCAAAC
GTTTCGGCGAGAAGCAGGCCATTATCGCCGGCATGGCGGCCCCACGGGTGCGCATGATCGTGCTCCTGTC
GTTGAGGACCCGGCTAGGCTGGCGGGGTTGCCTTACTGGTTAGCAGAATGAATCACCGATACGCGAGCGA
ACGTGAAGCGACTGCTGCTGCAAAACGTCTGCGACCTGAGCAACAACATGAATGGTCTTCGGTTTCCGTG
TTTCGTAAAGTCTGGAAACGCGGAAGTCAGCGCCCTGCACCATTATGTTCCGGATCTGCATCGCAGGATG
CTGCTGGCTACCCTGTGGAACACCTACATCTGTATTAACGAAGCGCTGGCATTGACCCTGAGTGATTTTT
CTCTGGTCCCGCCGCATCCATACCGCCAGTTGTTTACCCTCACAACGTTCCAGTAACCGGGCATGTTCAT
CATCAGTAACCCGTATCGTGAGCATCCTCTCTCGTTTCATCGGTATCATTACCCCCATGAACAGAAATCC
CCCTTACACGGAGGCATCAGTGACCAAACAGGAAAAAACCGCCCTTAACATGGCCCGCTTTATCAGAAGC
CAGACATTAACGCTTCTGGAGAAACTCAACGAGCTGGACGCGGATGAACAGGCAGACATCTGTGAATCGC
TTCACGACCACGCTGATGAGCTTTACCGCAGCTGCCTCGCGCGTTTCGGTGATGACGGTGAAAACCTCTG
ACACATGCAGCTCCCGGAGACGGTCACAGCTTGTCTGTAAGCGGATGCCGGGAGCAGACAAGCCCGTCAG
GGCGCGTCAGCGGGTGTTGGCGGGTGTCGGGGCGCAGCCATGACCCAGTCACGTAGCGATAGCGGAGTGT
ATACTGGCTTAACTATGCGGCATCAGAGCAGATTGTACTGAGAGTGCACCATTGCGGTGTGAAATACCGC
ACAGATGCGTAAGGAGAAAATACCGCATCAGGCGCTCTTCCGCTTCCTCGCTCACTGACTCGCTGCGCTC
GGTCGTTCGGCTGCGGCGAGCGGTATCAGCTCACTCAAAGGCGGTAATACGGTTATCCACAGAATCAGGG
GATAACGCAGGAAAGAACATGTGAGCAAAAGGCCAGCAAAAGGCCAGGAACCGTAAAAAGGCCGCGTTGC
TGGCGTTTTTCCATAGGCTCCGCCCCCCTGACGAGCATCACAAAAATCGACGCTCAAGTCAGAGGTGGCG
AAACCCGACAGGACTATAAAGATACCAGGCGTTTCCCCCTGGAAGCTCCCTCGTGCGCTCTCCTGTTCCG
ACCCTGCCGCTTACCGGATACCTGTCCGCCTTTCTCCCTTCGGGAAGCGTGGCGCTTTCTCATAGCTCAC
GCTGTAGGTATCTCAGTTCGGTGTAGGTCGTTCGCTCCAAGCTGGGCTGTGTGCACGAACCCCCCGTTCA
GCCCGACCGCTGCGCCTTATCCGGTAACTATCGTCTTGAGTCCAACCCGGTAAGACACGACTTATCGCCA
CTGGCAGCAGCCACTGGTAACAGGATTAGCAGAGCGAGGTATGTAGGCGGTGCTACAGAGTTCTTGAAGT
GGTGGCCTAACTACGGCTACACTAGAAGACAGTATTTGGTATCTGCGCTCTGCTGAAGCCAGTTACCTTC
GGAAAAAGAGTTGGTAGCTCTTGATCCGGCAAACAAACCACCGCTGGTAGCGGTGGTTTTTTTGTTTGCA
AGCAGCAGATTACGCGCAGAAAAAAAGGATCTCAAGAAGATCCTTTGATCTTTTCTACGGGGTCTGACGC
TCAGTGGAACGAAAACTCACGTTAAGGGATTTTGGTCATGAGATTATCAAAAAGGATCTTCACCTAGATC
CTTTTAAATTAAAAATGAAGTTTTAAATCAATCTAAAGTATATATGAGTAAACTTGGTCTGACAGTTACC
AATGCTTAATCAGTGAGGCACCTATCTCAGCGATCTGTCTATTTCGTTCATCCATAGTTGCCTGACTCCC
CGTCGTGTAGATAACTACGATACGGGAGGGCTTACCATCTGGCCCCAGTGCTGCAATGATACCGCGAGAG
CCACGCTCACCGGCTCCAGATTTATCAGCAATAAACCAGCCAGCCGGAAGGGCCGAGCGCAGAAGTGGTC
CTGCAACTTTATCCGCCTCCATCCAGTCTATTAATTGTTGCCGGGAAGCTAGAGTAAGTAGTTCGCCAGT
TAATAGTTTGCGCAACGTTGTTGCCATTGCTGCAGGCATCGTGGTGTCACGCTCGTCGTTTGGTATGGCT
TCATTCAGCTCCGGTTCCCAACGATCAAGGCGAGTTACATGATCCCCCATGTTGTGCAAAAAAGCGGTTA
GCTCCTTCGGTCCTCCGATCGTTGTCAGAAGTAAGTTGGCCGCAGTGTTATCACTCATGGTTATGGCAGC
ACTGCATAATTCTCTTACTGTCATGCCATCCGTAAGATGCTTTTCTGTGACTGGTGAGTACTCAACCAAG
TCATTCTGAGAATAGTGTATGCGGCGACCGAGTTGCTCTTGCCCGGCGTCAATACGGGATAATACCGCGC
CACATAGCAGAACTTTAAAAGTGCTCATCATTGGAAAACGTTCTTCGGGGCGAAAACTCTCAAGGATCTT
ACCGCTGTTGAGATCCAGTTCGATGTAACCCACTCGTGCACCCAACTGATCTTCAGCATCTTTTACTTTC
ACCAGCGTTTCTGGGTGAGCAAAAACAGGAAGGCAAAATGCCGCAAAAAAGGGAATAAGGGCGACACGGA
AATGTTGAATACTCATACTCTTCCTTTTTCAATATTATTGAAGCATTTATCAGGGTTATTGTCTCATGAG
CGGATACATATTTGAATGTATTTAGAAAAATAAACAAATAGGGGTTCCGCGCACATTTCCCCGAAAAGTG
CCACCTAAATTGTAAGCGTTAATATTTTGTTAAAATTCGCGTTAAATTTTTGTTAAATCAGCTCATTTTT
TAACCAATAGGCCGAAATCGGCAAAATCCCTTATAAATCAAAAGAATAGACCGAGATAGGGT
[37 nt withheld, positions 5943-5979]
AAAGAACGTGGACTCCAACGTCAAAGG
[49 nt withheld, positions 6007-6055]
T
[91 nt withheld, positions 6057-6147]
G
[124 nt withheld, positions 6149-6272]
CCCATTCGCCA
Features (pLannotate 1.2.2; 18 found; start..end, strand, type, name):
     26..73      -  terminator     T7 terminator: transcription terminator for bacteriophage T7 RNA polymerase
     81..130     -  CDS            SET1 (fragment): solubility-enhancement tag derived from T7 phage gene 10B
    140..157     -  CDS            9xHis (fragment): 9xHis affinity tag
   1092..1114    -  RBS            RBS: efficient ribosome binding site from bacteriophage T7 gene 10 (Olins and Rangwala, 1989)
   1129..1153    -  protein_bind   lac operator: The lac repressor binds to the lac operator to inhibit transcription in E. coli. This inhibition can be relieved by adding lactose or isopropyl-β-D-thiogalactopyranoside (IPTG). lac repressor encoded by lacI
   1154..1172    -  promoter       T7 promoter: promoter for bacteriophage T7 RNA polymerase
   1194..1473    +  CDS            TcR (fragment): tetracycline efflux protein; tet; confers resistance to tetracycline
   1481..1558    +  promoter       lacI promoter: lacI
   1559..2641    +  CDS            lacI: lac repressor; lacI; The lac repressor binds to the lac operator to inhibit transcription in E. coli. This inhibition can be relieved by adding lactose or isopropyl-β-D-thiogalactopyranoside (IPTG).
   2654..2675    +  protein_bind   CAP binding site: CAP binding activates transcription in the presence of cAMP. E. coli catabolite activator protein
   2690..2981    +  CDS            TcR (fragment): tetracycline efflux protein; tet; confers resistance to tetracycline
   3053..3433    -  CDS            YPB1_ECOLX: Protein predicted: Swiss-Prot protein existence level 4. From Escherichia coli.
   3450..3641    +  CDS            rop: Rop protein, which maintains plasmids at low copy number; rop
   3743..3882    +  misc_feature   bom: basis of mobility region from pBR322
   4068..4655    -  rep_origin     ori: high-copy-number ColE1/pMB1/pBR322/pUC origin of replication
   4826..5686    -  CDS            AmpR: β-lactamase; bla; confers resistance to ampicillin, carbenicillin, and related antibiotics
   5687..5791    -  promoter       AmpR promoter: bla
   5844..6272    -  rep_origin     f1 ori (sequence partly withheld): f1 bacteriophage origin of replication; arrow indicates direction of (+) strand synthesis
