[The description below was written by a language model from this plasmid's Addgene catalogue record and pLannotate feature annotations shown in this document.]
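Description:
pET22b-ELP[V]60 is a bacterial expression plasmid built on the pET22b backbone that encodes a synthetic elastin-like polypeptide made of sixty repeats of the pentapeptide VPGVG, that is, an ELP in which valine occupies the guest-residue position throughout. The insert was assembled by Golden Gate cloning and sits between NdeI and XhoI sites that remain intact. It is read in frame with the backbone-encoded C-terminal 6xHis tag for affinity purification. The automated annotation does not label the ELP coding region itself, but the unannotated gap between the T7 gene 10 ribosome binding site and the His tag (called there as a fragment of a longer His tag) corresponds to where the insert lies.

Expression follows the standard pET arrangement. A T7 promoter with an adjacent lac operator drives transcription, a T7 terminator ends it, and a plasmid-borne lacI gene under its own promoter supplies repressor. The cassette therefore stays off until IPTG induction in a host that provides T7 RNA polymerase. The plasmid is propagated through a ColE1/pBR322-type origin accompanied by rop and the bom region, and it is selected with ampicillin through the β-lactamase gene. The catalogue lists it as high copy, although rop normally moderates copy number. An f1 origin is also present, allowing single-stranded DNA production. The short tetracycline-resistance fragments and the solubility-tag fragment in the table are most likely backbone remnants or annotation artefacts rather than functional parts.

The associated publication concerns protease-driven phase separation of elastin-like polypeptides, so this construct is presumably used to produce a purified, defined-length ELP for studying that behaviour.
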