Addgene plasmid #219406: pET22b-ELP[V]60
Purpose: (VPGVG)60
Depositing lab: Danielle Mai. Depositing organization: Stanford University. Publication: Protease-Driven Phase Separation of Elastin-Like Polypeptides. Wirtz BM, Yun AG, Wick C, Gao XJ, Mai DJ. Biomacromolecules. 2024 Jul 9. doi: 10.1021/acs.biomac.4c00346. PubMed 38980747.
Backbone
  Vector backbone: pET22b
  Vector type: Bacterial Expression
Growth in bacteria
  Bacterial resistance: Ampicillin, 100 μg/mL
  Growth temperature: 37°C
  Growth strain: DH5alpha
  Copy number: High Copy
Gene/Insert
  Gene/Insert name: ELP[V]60
  Species: Synthetic
  Tag / fusion protein: 6xHis (C terminal on backbone)
  Cloning method: Golden Gate
Terms and licenses: Academic/Nonprofit Terms; Industry Terms: Not Available to Industry
Depositor comments: 5' cloning stie: NdeI (not destroyed), 3' cloning site: XhoI (not destroyed)
How to cite: pET22b-ELP[V]60 was a gift from Danielle Mai (Addgene plasmid # 219406 ; http://n2t.net/addgene:219406 ; RRID:Addgene_219406)
